>Addgene plasmid #204478 | pLenti HsATP10B_G671R/N865K | depositor full sequence | sequence record 397007 | pLenti HsATP10B_G671R/N865K sequence 15803 bps
ACACAAGAGGAAACTGAGAGGGAAAGATGTTGAAGTAATTTTCCCACAATTACAGCATCCGTTAGTTACG
ACTCTATGATCTTCTGACACAAATTCCATTTACTCCTCACCCTATGACTCAGTCGAATATATCAAAGTTA
TGGACATTATGCTAAGTAACAAATTACCCTTTTATATAGTAAATACTGAGTAGATTGAGAGAAGAAATTG
TTTGCAAACCTGAATAGCTTCAAGAAGAAGAGAAGTGAGGATAAGAATAACAGTTGTCATTTAACAAGTT
TTAACAAGTAACTTGGTTAGAAAGGGATTCAAATGCATAAAGCAAGGGATAAATTTTTCTGGCAACAAGA
CTATACAATATAACCTTAAATATGACTTCAAATAATTGTTGGAACTTGATAAAACTAATTAAATATTATT
GAAGATTATCAATATTATAAATGTAATTTACTTTTAAAAAGGGAACATAGAAATGTGTATCATTAGAGTA
GAAAACAATCCTTATTATCACAATTTGTCAAAACAAGTTTGTTATTAACACAAGTAGAATACTGCATTCA
ATTAAGTTGACTGCAGATTTTGTGTTTTGTTAAAATTAGAAAGAGATAACAACAATTTGAATTATTGAAA
GTAACATGTAAATAGTTCTACATACGTTCTTTTGACATCTTGTTCAATCATTGATCGAAGTTCTTTATCT
TGGAAGAATTTGTTCCAAAGACTCTGAAATAAGGAAAACAATCTATTATATAGTCTCACACCTTTGTTTT
ACTTTTAGTGATTTCAATTTAATAATGTAAATGGTTAAAATTTATTCTTCTCTGAGATCATTTCACATTG
CAGATAGAAAACCTGAGACTGGGGTAATTTTTATTAAAATCTAATTTAATCTCAGAAACACATCTTTATT
CTAACATCAATTTTTCCAGTTTGATATTATCATATAAAGTCAGCCTTCCTCATCTGCAGGTTCCACAACA
AAAATCCAACCAACTGTGGATCAAAAATATTGGGAAAAAATTAAAAATAGCAATACAACAATAAAAAAAT
ACAAATCAGAAAAACAGCACAGTATAACAACTTTATTTAGCATTTACAATCTATTAGGTATTATAAGTAA
TCTAGCCAGATCCTCTACGCCGGACGCATCGTGGCCGGCATCACCGGCGCCACAGGTGCGGTTGCTGGCG
CCTATATCGCCGACATCACCGATGGGGAAGATCGGGCTCGCCACTTCGGGCTCATGAGCGCTTGTTTCGG
CGTGGGTATGGTGGCAGGCCCCGTGGCCGGGGGACTGTTGGGCGCCATCTCCTTGCATGCACCATTCCTT
GCGGCGGCGGTGCTCAACGGCCTCAACCTACTACTGGGCTGCTTCCTAATGCAGGAGTCGCATAAGGGAG
AGCGTCGAATGGTGCACTCTCAGTACAATCTGCTCTGATGCCGCATAGTTAAGCCAGCCCCGACACCCGC
CAACACCCGCTGACGCGCCCTGACGGGCTTGTCTGCTCCCGGCATCCGCTTACAGACAAGCTGTGACCGT
CTCCGGGAGCTGCATGTGTCAGAGGTTTTCACCGTCATCACCGAAACGCGCGAGACGAAAGGGCCTCGTG
ATACGCCTATTTTTATAGGTTAATGTCATGATAATAATGGTTTCTTAGACGTCAGGTGGCACTTTTCGGG
GAAATGTGCGCGGAACCCCTATTTGTTTATTTTTCTAAATACATTCAAATATGTATCCGCTCATGAGACA
ATAACCCTGATAAATGCTTCAATAATATTGAAAAAGGAAGAGTATGAGTATTCAACATTTCCGTGTCGCC
CTTATTCCCTTTTTTGCGGCATTTTGCCTTCCTGTTTTTGCTCACCCAGAAACGCTGGTGAAAGTAAAAG
ATGCTGAAGATCAGTTGGGTGCACGAGTGGGTTACATCGAACTGGATCTCAACAGCGGTAAGATCCTTGA
GAGTTTTCGCCCCGAAGAACGTTTTCCAATGATGAGCACTTTTAAAGTTCTGCTATGTGGCGCGGTATTA
TCCCGTATTGACGCCGGGCAAGAGCAACTCGGTCGCCGCATACACTATTCTCAGAATGACTTGGTTGAGT
ACTCACCAGTCACAGAAAAGCATCTTACGGATGGCATGACAGTAAGAGAATTATGCAGTGCTGCCATAAC
CATGAGTGATAACACTGCGGCCAACTTACTTCTGACAACGATCGGAGGACCGAAGGAGCTAACCGCTTTT
TTGCACAACATGGGGGATCATGTAACTCGCCTTGATCGTTGGGAACCGGAGCTGAATGAAGCCATACCAA
ACGACGAGCGTGACACCACGATGCCTGTAGCAATGGCAACAACGTTGCGCAAACTATTAACTGGCGAACT
ACTTACTCTAGCTTCCCGGCAACAATTAATAGACTGGATGGAGGCGGATAAAGTTGCAGGACCACTTCTG
CGCTCGGCCCTTCCGGCTGGCTGGTTTATTGCTGATAAATCTGGAGCCGGTGAGCGTGGGTCTCGCGGTA
TCATTGCAGCACTGGGGCCAGATGGTAAGCCCTCCCGTATCGTAGTTATCTACACGACGGGGAGTCAGGC
AACTATGGATGAACGAAATAGACAGATCGCTGAGATAGGTGCCTCACTGATTAAGCATTGGTAACTGTCA
GACCAAGTTTACTCATATATACTTTAGATTGATTTAAAACTTCATTTTTAATTTAAAAGGATCTAGGTGA
AGATCCTTTTTGATAATCTCATGACCAAAATCCCTTAACGTGAGTTTTCGTTCCACTGAGCGTCAGACCC
CGTAGAAAAGATCAAAGGATCTTCTTGAGATCCTTTTTTTCTGCGCGTAATCTGCTGCTTGCAAACAAAA
AAACCACCGCTACCAGCGGTGGTTTGTTTGCCGGATCAAGAGCTACCAACTCTTTTTCCGAAGGTAACTG
GCTTCAGCAGAGCGCAGATACCAAATACTGTCCTTCTAGTGTAGCCGTAGTTAGGCCACCACTTCAAGAA
CTCTGTAGCACCGCCTACATACCTCGCTCTGCTAATCCTGTTACCAGTGGCTGCTGCCAGTGGCGATAAG
TCGTGTCTTACCGGGTTGGACTCAAGACGATAGTTACCGGATAAGGCGCAGCGGTCGGGCTGAACGGGGG
GTTCGTGCACACAGCCCAGCTTGGAGCGAACGACCTACACCGAACTGAGATACCTACAGCGTGAGCTATG
AGAAAGCGCCACGCTTCCCGAAGGGAGAAAGGCGGACAGGTATCCGGTAAGCGGCAGGGTCGGAACAGGA
GAGCGCACGAGGGAGCTTCCAGGGGGAAACGCCTGGTATCTTTATAGTCCTGTCGGGTTTCGCCACCTCT
GACTTGAGCGTCGATTTTTGTGATGCTCGTCAGGGGGGCGGAGCCTATGGAAAAACGCCAGCAACGCGGC
CTTTTTACGGTTCCTGGCCTTTTGCTGGCCTTTTGCTCACATGTTCTTTCCTGCGTTATCCCCTGATTCT
GTGGATAACCGTATTACCGCCTTTGAGTGAGCTGATACCGCTCGCCGCAGCCGAACGACCGAGCGCAGCG
AGTCAGTGAGCGAGGAAGCGGAAGAGCGCCCAATACGCAAACCGCCTCTCCCCGCGCGTTGGCCGATTCA
TTAATGCAGCTGTGGAATGTGTGTCAGTTAGGGTGTGGAAAGTCCCCAGGCTCCCCAGCAGGCAGAAGTA
TGCAAAGCATGCATCTCAATTAGTCAGCAACCAGGTGTGGAAAGTCCCCAGGCTCCCCAGCAGGCAGAAG
TATGCAAAGCATGCATCTCAATTAGTCAGCAACCATAGTCCCGCCCCTAACTCCGCCCATCCCGCCCCTA
ACTCCGCCCAGTTCCGCCCATTCTCCGCCCCATGGCTGACTAATTTTTTTTATTTATGCAGAGGCCGAGG
CCGCCTCGGCCTCTGAGCTATTCCAGAAGTAGTGAGGAGGCTTTTTTGGAGGCCTAGGCTTTTGCAAAAA
GCTTGGACACAAGACAGGCTTGCGAGATATGTTTGAGAATACCACTTTATCCCGCGTCAGGGAGAGGCAG
TGCGTAAAAAGACGCGGACTCATGTGAAATACTGGTTTTTAGTGCGCCAGATCTCTATAATCTCGCGCAA
CCTATTTTCCCCTCGAACACTTTTTAAGCCGTAGATAAACAGGCTGGGACACTTCACATGAGCGAAAAAT
ACATCGTCACCTGGGACATGTTGCAGATCCATGCACGTAAACTCGCAAGCCGACTGATGCCTTCTGAACA
ATGGAAAGGCATTATTGCCGTAAGCCGTGGCGGTCTGTACCGGGTGCGTTACTGGCGCGTGAACTGGGTA
TTCGTCATGTCGATACCGTTTGTATTTCCAGCTACGATCACGACAACCAGCGCGAGCTTAAAGTGCTGAA
ACGCGCAGAAGGCGATGGCGAAGGCTTCATCGTTATTGATGACCTGGTGGATACCGGTGGTACTGCGGTT
GCGATTCGTGAAATGTATCCAAAAGCGCACTTTGTCACCATCTTCGCAAAACCGGCTGGTCGTCCGCTGG
TTGATGACTATGTTGTTGATATCCCGCAAGATACCTGGATTGAACAGCCGTGGGATATGGGCGTCGTATT
CGTCCCGCCAATCTCCGGTCGCTAATCTTTTCAACGCCTGGCACTGCCGGGCGTTGTTCTTTTTAACTTC
AGGCGGGTTACAATAGTTTCCAGTAAGTATTCTGGAGGCTGCATCCATGACACAGGCAAACCTGAGCGAA
ACCCTGTTCAAACCCCGCTTTAAACATCCTGAAACCTCGACGCTAGTCCGCCGCTTTAATCACGGCGCAC
AACCGCCTGTGCAGTCGGCCCTTGATGGTAAAACCATCCCTCACTGGTATCGCATGATTAACCGTCTGAT
GTGGATCTGGCGCGGCATTGACCCACGCGAAATCCTCGACGTCCAGGCACGTATTGTGATGAGCGATGCC
GAACGTACCGACGATGATTTATACGATACGGTGATTGGCTACCGTGGCGGCAACTGGATTTATGAGTGGG
CCCCGGATCTTTGTGAAGGAACCTTACTTCTGTGGTGTGACATAATTGGACAAACTACCTACAGAGATTT
AAAGCTCTAAGGTAAATATAAAATTTTTAAGTGTATAATGTGTTAAACTACTGATTCTAATTGTTTGTGT
ATTTTAGATTCCAACCTATGGAACTGATGAATGGGAGCAGTGGTGGAATGCCTTTAATGAGGAAAACCTG
TTTTGCTCAGAAGAAATGCCATCTAGTGATGATGAGGCTACTGCTGACTCTCAACATTCTACTCCTCCAA
AAAAGAAGAGAAAGGTAGAAGACCCCAAGGACTTTCCTTCAGAATTGCTAAGTTTTTTGAGTCATGCTGT
GTTTAGTAATAGAACTCTTGCTTGCTTTGCTATTTACACCACAAAGGAAAAAGCTGCACTGCTATACAAG
AAAATTATGGAAAAATATTCTGTAACCTTTATAAGTAGGCATAACAGTTATAATCATAACATACTGTTTT
TTCTTACTCCACACAGGCATAGAGTGTCTGCTATTAATAACTATGCTCAAAAATTGTGTACCTTTAGCTT
TTTAATTTGTAAAGGGGTTAATAAGGAATATTTGATGTATAGTGCCTTGACTAGAGATCATAATCAGCCA
TACCACATTTGTAGAGGTTTTACTTGCTTTAAAAAACCTCCCACACCTCCCCCTGAACCTGAAACATAAA
ATGAATGCAATTGTTGTTGTTAACTTGTTTATTGCAGCTTATAATGGTTACAAATAAAGCAATAGCATCA
CAAATTTCACAAATAAAGCATTTTTTTCACTGCATTCTAGTTGTGGTTTGTCCAAACTCATCAATGTATC
TTATCATGTCTGGATCAACTGGATAACTCAAGCTAACCAAAATCATCCCAAACTTCCCACCCCATACCCT
ATTACCACTGCCAATTACCTAGTGGTTTCATTTACTCTAAACCTGTGATTCCTCTGAATTATTTTCATTT
TAAAGAAATTGTATTTGTTAAATATGTACTACAAACTTAGTAGTTGGAAGGGCTAATTCACTCCCAAAGA
AGACAAGATATCCTTGATCTGTGGATCTACCACACACAAGGCTACTTCCCTGATTAGCAGAACTACACAC
CAGGGCCAGGGGTCAGATATCCACTGACCTTTGGATGGTGCTACAAGCTAGTACCAGTTGAGCCAGATAA
GGTAGAAGAGGCCAATAAAGGAGAGAACACCAGCTTGTTACACCCTGTGAGCCTGCATGGGATGGATGAC
CCGGAGAGAGAAGTGTTAGAGTGGAGGTTTGACAGCCGCCTAGCATTTCATCACGTGGCCCGAGAGCTGC
ATCCGGAGTACTTCAAGAACTGCTGATATCGAGCTTGCTACAAGGGACTTTCCGCTGGGGACTTTCCAGG
GAGGCGTGGCCTGGGCGGGACTGGGGAGTGGCGAGCCCTCAGATCCTGCATATAAGCAGCTGCTTTTTGC
CTGTACTGGGTCTCTCTGGTTAGACCAGATCTGAGCCTGGGAGCTCTCTGGCTAACTAGGGAACCCACTG
CTTAAGCCTCAATAAAGCTTGCCTTGAGTGCTTCAAGTAGTGTGTGCCCGTCTGTTGTGTGACTCTGGTA
ACTAGAGATCCCTCAGACCCTTTTAGTCAGTGTGGAAAATCTCTAGCAGTGGCGCCCGAACAGGGACTTG
AAAGCGAAAGGGAAACCAGAGGAGCTCTCTCGACGCAGGACTCGGCTTGCTGAAGCGCGCACGGCAAGAG
GCGAGGGGCGGCGACTGGTGAGTACGCCAAAAATTTTGACTAGCGGAGGCTAGAAGGAGAGAGATGGGTG
CGAGAGCGTCAGTATTAAGCGGGGGAGAATTAGATCGCGATGGGAAAAAATTCGGTTAAGGCCAGGGGGA
AAGAAAAAATATAAATTAAAACATATAGTATGGGCAAGCAGGGAGCTAGAACGATTCGCAGTTAATCCTG
GCCTGTTAGAAACATCAGAAGGCTGTAGACAAATACTGGGACAGCTACAACCATCCCTTCAGACAGGATC
AGAAGAACTTAGATCATTATATAATACAGTAGCAACCCTCTATTGTGTGCATCAAAGGATAGAGATAAAA
GACACCAAGGAAGCTTTAGACAAGATAGAGGAAGAGCAAAACAAAAGTAAGACCACCGCACAGCAAGCGG
CCGCTGATCTTCAGACCTGGAGGAGGAGATATGAGGGACAATTGGAGAAGTGAATTATATAAATATAAAG
TAGTAAAAATTGAACCATTAGGAGTAGCACCCACCAAGGCAAAGAGAAGAGTGGTGCAGAGAGAAAAAAG
AGCAGTGGGAATAGGAGCTTTGTTCCTTGGGTTCTTGGGAGCAGCAGGAAGCACTATGGGCGCAGCGTCA
ATGACGCTGACGGTACAGGCCAGACAATTATTGTCTGGTATAGTGCAGCAGCAGAACAATTTGCTGAGGG
CTATTGAGGCGCAACAGCATCTGTTGCAACTCACAGTCTGGGGCATCAAGCAGCTCCAGGCAAGAATCCT
GGCTGTGGAAAGATACCTAAAGGATCAACAGCTCCTGGGGATTTGGGGTTGCTCTGGAAAACTCATTTGC
ACCACTGCTGTGCCTTGGAATGCTAGTTGGAGTAATAAATCTCTGGAACAGATTTGGAATCACACGACCT
GGATGGAGTGGGACAGAGAAATTAACAATTACACAAGCTTAATACACTCCTTAATTGAAGAATCGCAAAA
CCAGCAAGAAAAGAATGAACAAGAATTATTGGAATTAGATAAATGGGCAAGTTTGTGGAATTGGTTTAAC
ATAACAAATTGGCTGTGGTATATAAAATTATTCATAATGATAGTAGGAGGCTTGGTAGGTTTAAGAATAG
TTTTTGCTGTACTTTCTATAGTGAATAGAGTTAGGCAGGGATATTCACCATTATCGTTTCAGACCCACCT
CCCAACCCCGAGGGGACCCGACAGGCCCGAAGGAATAGAAGAAGAAGGTGGAGAGAGAGACAGAGACAGA
TCCATTCGATTAGTGAACGGATCTCGACGGTATCGCCGAATTCACAAATGGCAGTATTCATCCACAATTT
TAAAAGAAAAGGGGGGATTGGGGGGTACAGTGCAGGGGAAAGAATAGTAGACATAATAGCAACAGACATA
CAAACTAAAGAATTACAAAAACAAATTACAAAAATTCAAAATTTTCGGGTTTATTACAGGGACAGCAGAG
ATCCACTTTGGGGCGATAAGCTTGGGAGTTCCGCGTTACATAACTTACGGTAAATGGCCCGCCTGGCTGA
CCGCCCAACGACCCCCGCCCATTGACGTCAATAATGACGTATGTTCCCATAGTAACGCCAATAGGGACTT
TCCATTGACGTCAATGGGTGGAGTATTTACGGTAAACTGCCCACTTGGCAGTACATCAAGTGTATCATAT
GCCAAGTACGCCCCCTATTGACGTCAATGACGGTAAATGGCCCGCCTGGCATTATGCCCAGTACATGACC
TTATGGGACTTTCCTACTTGGCAGTACATCTACGTATTAGTCATCGCTATTACCATGGTGATGCGGTTTT
GGCAGTACATCAATGGGCGTGGATAGCGGTTTGACTCACGGGGATTTCCAAGTCTCCACCCCATTGACGT
CAATGGGAGTTTGTTTTGGCACCAAAATCAACGGGACTTTCCAAAATGTCGTAACAACTCCGCCCCATTG
ACGCAAATGGGCGGTAGGCGTGTACGGTGGGAGGTCTATATAAGCAGAGCTCGTTTAGTGAACCGTCAGA
TCGCCTGGAGACGCCATCCACGCTGTTTTGACCTCCATAGAAGACACCGACTCTAGAGGATCTGCTAGCG
CCACCATGGCCCTCTCAGTGGACTCATCGTGGCATCGGTGGCAGTGGAGAGTCAGAGATGGCTTCCCCCA
TTGTCCATCGGAAACCACACCGCTGCTCTCTCCAGAGAAAGGGAGACAGAGCTACAACTTGACACAGCAG
CGGGTCGTGTTCCCCAACAACAGCATATTCCATCAAGATTGGGAAGAGGTCTCCAGGAGATACCCTGGCA
ACAGAACCTGCACAACCAAATACACCCTCTTCACCTTCCTGCCCCGGAATCTCTTTGAGCAATTTCATAG
ATGGGCTAACCTCTATTTCCTGTTCCTGGTGATTTTGAACTGGATGCCCTCCATGGAAGTCTTCCACAGA
GAAATCACCATGTTACCATTGGCCATTGTCCTGTTCGTCATCATGATCAAGGATGGCATGGAGGACTTCA
AGAGACACCGCTTTGATAAAGCAATAAACTGCTCCAACATTCGAATTTATGAAAGAAAAGAGCAGACCTA
TGTGCAGAAGTGCTGGAAGGATGTGCGCGTGGGAGACTTCATCCAAATGAAATGCAATGAGATTGTCCCA
GCAGACATACTCCTCCTTTTTTCCTCTGACCCCAATGGGATATGCCATCTGGAAACTGCCAGCTTGGATG
GAGAGACAAACCTCAAGCAAAGATGTGTCGTGAAGGGCTTCTCACAGCAGGAGGTACAGTTCGAACCAGA
GCTTTTCCACAATACCATCGTGTGTGAGAAACCCAACAACCACCTCAACAAATTTAAGGGTTATATGGAG
CATCCTGACCAGACCAGGACTGGCTTTGGCTGTGAGAGTCTTCTGCTTCGAGGCTGCACCATCAGAAACA
CCGAGATGGCTGTTGGCATTGTCATCTATGCAGGCCATGAGACGAAAGCCATGCTGAACAACAGTGGCCC
CCGGTACAAACGCAGCAAGATTGAGCGGCGCATGAATATAGACATCTTCTTCTGCATTGGGATCCTCATC
CTCATGTGCCTTATTGGAGCTGTAGGTCACAGCATCTGGAATGGGACCTTTGAAGAACACCCTCCCTTCG
ATGTGCCAGATGCCAATGGCAGCTTCCTTCCCAGTGCCCTTGGGGGCTTCTACATGTTCCTCACAATGAT
CATCCTGCTCCAGGTGCTGATCCCCATCTCTTTGTATGTCTCCATTGAGCTGGTGAAGCTCGGGCAAGTG
TTCTTCTTGAGCAATGACCTTGACCTGTATGATGAAGAGACCGATTTATCCATTCAATGTCGAGCCCTCA
ACATCGCAGAGGACTTGGGCCAGATCCAGTACATCTTCTCCGATAAGACGGGGACCCTGACAGAGAACAA
GATGGTGTTCCGACGTTGCACCATCATGGGCAGCGAGTATTCTCACCAAGAAAATGCTAAGCGACTGGAG
ACCCCAAAGGAGCTGGACTCAGATGGTGAAGAGTGGACCCAATACCAATGCCTGTCCTTCTCGGCTAGAT
GGGCCCAGGATCCAGCAACTATGAGAAGCCAAAAAGGTGCTCAGCCTCTGAGGAGGAGCCAGAGTGCCCG
GGTGCCCATCCAGGGCCACTACCGGCAAAGGTCTATGGGGCACCGTGAAAGCTCACAGCCTCCTGTGGCC
TTCAGCAGCTCCATAGAAAAAGATGTAACTCCAGATAAAAACCTACTGACCAAGGTTCGAGATGCTGCCC
TGTGGTTGGAGACCTTGTCAGACAGCAGACCTGCCAAGGCTTCCCTCTCCACCACCTCCTCCATTGCTGA
TTTCTTCCTTGCCTTAACCATCTGCAACTCTGTCATGGTGTCCACAACCACCGAGCCCAGGCAGAGGGTC
ACCATCAAACCCTCAAGCAAGGCTCTGGGGACGTCCCTGGAGAAGATTCAGCAGCTCTTCCAGAAGTTGA
AGCTATTGAGCCTCAGCCAGTCATTCTCATCCACTGCACCCTCTGACACAGACCTCGGGGAGAGCTTAGG
GGCCAACGTGGCCACCACAGACTCGGATGAGAGAGATGATGCATCTGTGTGCAGTAGAGGTGACTCCACT
GATGACGGTGGCTACAGGAGCAGCATGTGGGACCAGGGCGACATCCTGGAGTCTGGGTCAGGCACTTCCT
TGGAGGAGGCATTGGAGGCCCCAGCCACAGACCTGGCCAGGCCTGAGTTCTGTTACGAGGCTGAGAGCCC
TGATGAGGCCGCCCTGGTGCACGCTGCCCATGCCTACAGCTTCACACTAGTGTCCCGGACACCTGAGCAG
GTGACTGTGCGCCTGCCCCAGGGCACCTGCCTCACCTTCAGCCTCCTCTGCACCCTGGGCTTTGACTCTG
TCAGGAAGAGAATGTCTGTGGTTGTGAGGCACCCACTGACTGGCGAGATTGTTGTCTACACCAAGGGTGC
TGACTCGGTCATCATGGACCTGCTGGAAGACCCAGCCTGCGTACCTGACATTAATATGGAAAAGAAGCTG
AGAAAAATCCGAGCCCGGACCCAAAAGCATCTAGACTTGTATGCAAGAGATGGCCTGCGCACACTATGCA
TTGCCAAGAAGGTTGTAAGCGAAGAGGACTTCCGGAGATGGGCCAGTTTCCGGCGTGAGGCTGAGGCATC
CCTCGACAAACGAGATGAGCTTCTCATGGAAACTGCACAGCATCTGGAGAATCAACTCACCTTACTTGGA
GCCACTGGGATCGAAGACCGGCTGCAGGAAGGAGTTCCAGATACGATTGCCACTCTGCGGGAGGCTGGGA
TCCAGCTCTGGGTCCTGACTGGAGATAAGCAGGAGACAGCGGTCAACATTGCCCATTCCTGCAGACTGTT
AAATCAGACCGACACTGTTTATACCATCAATACAGAGAATCAGGAGACCTGTGAATCCATCCTCAATTGT
GCATTGGAAGAGCTAAAGCAATTTCGTGAACTACAGAAGCCAGACCGCAAGCTCTTTGGATTCCGCTTAC
CTTCCAAGACACCATCCATCACCTCAGAAGCTGTGGTTCCAGAAGCTGGATTGGTCATCGATGGGAAGAC
ATTGAATGCCATCTTCCAGGGAAAGCTAGAGAAGAAGTTTCTGGAATTGACCCAGTATTGTCGGTCCGTC
CTGTGCTGCCGCTCCACGCCACTCCAGAAGAGTATGATAGTCAAGCTGGTGCGAGACAAGTTGCGCGTCA
TGACCCTTTCCATAGGTGATGGAGCAAATGATGTAAGCATGATTCAAGCTGCTGATATTGGAATTGGAAT
ATCTGGACAGGAAGGCATGCAGGCTGTCATGTCCAGCGACTTTGCCATCACCCGCTTTAAGCATCTCAAG
AAGTTGCTGCTCGTGCATGGCCACTGGTGTTACTCGCGCCTGGCCAGGATGGTGGTGTACTACCTCTACA
AGAACGTGTGCTACGTCAACCTGCTCTTCTGGTATCAGTTCTTCTGTGGTTTCTCCAGCTCCACCATGAT
TGATTACTGGCAGATGATATTCTTCAATCTCTTCTTTACCTCCTTGCCTCCTCTTGTCTTTGGAGTCCTT
GACAAAGACATCTCTGCAGAAACACTCCTGGCATTGCCTGAGCTATACAAGAGTGGCCAGAACTCTGAGT
GCTATAACCTGTCGACTTTCTGGATTTCTATGGTGGATGCATTCTACCAGAGCCTCATCTGTTTCTTTAT
CCCTTACCTGGCCTATAAGGGCTCTGATATAGATGTCTTTACCTTTGGGACACCAATCAACACCATCTCC
CTCACCACAATCCTTTTGCACCAGGCAATGGAAATGAAGACATGGACCATTTTCCACGGAGTCGTGCTCC
TCGGCAGCTTCCTGATGTACTTTCTGGTATCCCTCCTGTACAATGCCACCTGCGTCATCTGCAACAGCCC
CACCAATCCCTATTGGGTGATGGAAGGCCAGCTCTCAAACCCCACTTTCTACCTCGTCTGCTTTCTCACA
CCAGTTGTTGCTCTTCTCCCAAGATACTTTTTCCTGTCTCTGCAAGGAACTTGTGGGAAGTCTCTAATCT
CAAAAGCTCAGAAAATTGACAAACTCCCCCCAGACAAAAGAAACCTGGAAATCCAGAGTTGGAGAAGCAG
ACAGAGGCCTGCCCCTGTCCCCGAAGTGGCTCGACCAACTCACCACCCAGTGTCATCTATCACAGGACAG
GACTTCAGTGCCAGCACCCCAAAGAGCTCTAACCCTCCCAAGAGGAAGCATGTGGAAGAGTCAGTACTCC
ACGAACAGAGATGTGGCACGGAGTGCATGAGGGATGACTCATGCTCAGGGGACTCCTCAGCTCAACTCTC
ATCCGGGGAGCACCTGCTGGGACCTAACAGGATAATGGCCTACTCAAGAGGACAGACTGATATGTGCCGG
TGCTCAAAGAGGAGCAGCCATCGCCGATCCCAGAGTTCACTGACCATATAGTACCTCGAGCACTAGTCCC
CGGGACCGCGGCACGCGTGCTCTAGCCCAATTCCGCCCCCTCCCCCCCCCCTAACGTTACTGGCCGAAGC
CGCTTGGAATAAGGCCGGTGTGCGTTTGTCTATATGTTATTTTCCACCATATTGCCGTCTTTTGGCAATG
TGAGGGCCCGGAAACCTGGCCCTGTCTTCTTGACGAGCATTCCTAGGGGTCTTTCCCCTCTCGCCAAAGG
AATGCAAGGTCTGTTGAATGTCGTGAAGGAAGCAGTTCCTCTGGAAGCTTCTTGAAGACAAACAACGTCT
GTAGCGACCCTTTGCAGGCAGCGGAACCCCCCACCTGGCGACAGGTGCCTCTGCGGCCAAAAGCCACGTG
TATAAGATACACCTGCAAAGGCGGCACAACCCCAGTGCCACGTTGTGAGTTGGATAGTTGTGGAAAGAGT
CAAATGGCTCTCCTCAAGCGTATTCAACAAGGGGCTGAAGGATGCCCAGAAGGTACCCCATTGTATGGGA
TCTGATCTGGGGCCTCGGTGCACATGCTTTACATGTGTTTAGTCGAGGTTAAAAAAACGTCTAGGCCCCC
CGAACCACGGGGACGTGGTTTTCCTTTGAAAAACACGATGATAATATGGGCACCGAGTACAAGCCCACGG
TGCGCCTCGCCACCCGCGACGACGTCCCCCGGGCCGTACGCACCCTCGCCGCCGCGTTCGCCGACTACCC
CGCCACGCGCCACACCGTCGACCCGGACCGCCACATCGAGCGGGTCACCGAGCTGCAAGAACTCTTCCTC
ACGCGCGTCGGGCTCGACATCGGCAAGGTGTGGGTCGCGGACGACGGCGCCGCGGTGGCGGTCTGGACCA
CGCCGGAGAGCGTCGAAGCGGGGGCGGTGTTCGCCGAGATCGGCCCGCGCATGGCCGAGTTGAGCGGTTC
CCGGCTGGCCGCGCAGCAACAGATGGAAGGCCTCCTGGCGCCGCACCGGCCCAAGGAGCCCGCGTGGTTC
CTGGCCACCGTCGGCGTCTCGCCCGACCACCAGGGCAAGGGTCTGGGCAGCGCCGTCGTGCTCCCCGGAG
TGGAGGCGGCCGAGCGCGCCGGGGTGCCCGCCTTCCTGGAGACCTCCGCGCCCCGCAACCTCCCCTTCTA
CGAGCGGCTCGGCTTCACCGTCACCGCCGACGTCGAGGTGCCCGAAGGACCGCGCACCTGGTGCATGACC
CGCAAGCCCGGTGCCTGAGGCGCGTTGAATTCCCGATAATCAACCTCTGGATTACAAAATTTGTGAAAGA
TTGACTGGTATTCTTAACTATGTTGCTCCTTTTACGCTATGTGGATACGCTGCTTTAATGCCTTTGTATC
ATGCTATTGCTTCCCGTATGGCTTTCATTTTCTCCTCCTTGTATAAATCCTGGTTGCTGTCTCTTTATGA
GGAGTTGTGGCCCGTTGTCAGGCAACGTGGCGTGGTGTGCACTGTGTTTGCTGACGCAACCCCCACTGGT
TGGGGCATTGCCACCACCTGTCAGCTCCTTTCCGGGACTTTCGCTTTCCCCCTCCCTATTGCCACGGCGG
AACTCATCGCCGCCTGCCTTGCCCGCTGCTGGACAGGGGCTCGGCTGTTGGGCACTGACAATTCCGTGGT
GTTGTCGGGGAAGCTGACGTCCTTTCCATGGCTGCTCGCCTGTGTTGCCACCTGGATTCTGCGCGGGACG
TCCTTCTGCTACGTCCCTTCGGCCCTCAATCCAGCGGACCTTCCTTCCCGCGGCCTGCTGCCGGCTCTGC
GGCCTCTTCCGCGTCTTCGCCTTCGCCCTCAGACGAGTCGGATCTCCCTTTGGGCCGCCTCCCCGCATCG
GGAATTCTGTCGACTGGTACCTTTAAGACCAATGACTTACAAGGCAGCTGTAGATCTTAGCCACTTTTTA
AAAGAAAAGGGGGGACTGGAAGGGCTAATTCACTCCCAACGAAGACAAAATCGTCGAGAGATGCTGCATA
TAAGCAGCTGCTTTTTGCTTGTACTGGGTCTCTCTGGTTAGACCAGATCTGAGCCTGGGAGCTCTCTGGC
TAACTAGGGAACCCACTGCTTAAGCCTCAATAAAGCTTGCCTTGAGTGCTTCAAGTAGTGTGTGCCCGTC
TGTTGTGTGACTCTGGTAACTAGAGATCCCTCAGACCCTTTTAGTCAGTGTGGAAAATCTCTAGCAGTAG
TAGTTCATGTCATCTTATTATTCAGTATTTATAACTTGCAAAGAAATGAATATCAGAGAGTGAGAGGCCT
TGACATTATAATAGATTTAGCAGGAATTGAACTAGGAGTGGAGCACACAGGCAAAGCTGCAGAAGTACTT
GGAAGAAGCCACCAGAGATACTCACGATTCTGCACATACCTGGCTAATCCCAGATCCTAAGGATTACATT
AAGTTTACTAACATTTATATAATGATTTATAGTTTAAAGTATAAACTTATCTAATTTACTATTCTGACAG
ATATTAATTAATCCTCAAATATCATAAGAGATGATTACTATTATCCCCATTTA
Features (pLannotate 1.2.2; 32 found; start..end, strand, type, name):
    625..723     -  CDS            TBC1D5 (fragment): TBCD5_HUMAN - Also known as KIAA0210. Experimental evidence at protein level: Swiss-Prot protein existence level 1. May act as a GTPase-activating protein (GAP) for Rab family protein(s). May act as a GAP for RAB7A. Can displace RAB7A and retromer CSC subcomplex from the endosomal membrane to the cytosol; at least retromer displacement seems to require its catalytic activity (PubMed:19531583, PubMed:20923837). Required for retrograde transport of cargo proteins from endosomes to the trans-Golgi network (TGN); the function seems to require its catalytic activity. Involved in regulation of autop
   1129..1408    +  CDS            TcR (fragment): tetracycline efflux protein; tet; confers resistance to tetracycline
   1409..1457    -  misc_feature   bom (fragment): basis of mobility region from pBR322
   1559..1594    -  CDS            rop (fragment): Rop protein, which maintains plasmids at low copy number; rop
   1689..1793    +  promoter       AmpR promoter: bla
   1794..2654    +  CDS            AmpR: β-lactamase; bla; confers resistance to ampicillin, carbenicillin, and related antibiotics
   2825..3413    +  rep_origin     ori: high-copy-number ColE1/pMB1/pBR322/pUC origin of replication
   3596..3652    +  CDS            lacI (fragment): lac repressor; lacI; The lac repressor binds to the lac operator to inhibit transcription in E. coli. This inhibition can be relieved by adding lactose or isopropyl-β-D-thiogalactopyranoside (IPTG).
   3659..3988    +  promoter       SV40 promoter: SV40 enhancer and early promoter
   4188..4307    +  CDS            gpt (fragment): XGPT_ECOLI - Also known as gpp, gxu. Experimental evidence at protein level: Swiss-Prot protein existence level 1. Purine salvage pathway enzyme that catalyzes the transfer of the ribosyl-5-phosphate group from 5-phospho-alpha-D-ribose 1- diphosphate (PRPP) to the N9 position of the 6-oxopurines guanine and xanthine to form the corresponding ribonucleotides GMP (guanosine 5'- monophosphate) and XMP (xanthosine 5'-monophosphate), with the release of PPi. To a lesser extent, also acts on hypoxanthine (PubMed:9100006, PubMed:3886014). Does not ribophosphorylate adenine (PubMed:3886014). From Esch
   4307..4642    +  CDS            gpt (fragment): XGPT_ECOLI - Also known as gpp, gxu. Experimental evidence at protein level: Swiss-Prot protein existence level 1. Purine salvage pathway enzyme that catalyzes the transfer of the ribosyl-5-phosphate group from 5-phospho-alpha-D-ribose 1- diphosphate (PRPP) to the N9 position of the 6-oxopurines guanine and xanthine to form the corresponding ribonucleotides GMP (guanosine 5'- monophosphate) and XMP (xanthosine 5'-monophosphate), with the release of PPi. To a lesser extent, also acts on hypoxanthine (PubMed:9100006, PubMed:3886014). Does not ribophosphorylate adenine (PubMed:3886014). From Esch
   4737..5042    +  CDS            frsA (fragment): FRSA_ECOLI - Also known as yafA. Experimental evidence at protein level: Swiss-Prot protein existence level 1. Catalyzes the hydrolysis of esters (PubMed:15808744). Displays esterase activity toward pNP-butyrate (PubMed:15808744). May stimulate mixed-acid fermentation by acting as a fermentation/respiration switch that down-regulates respiration and up- regulates fermentation rates (PubMed:15169777). From Escherichia coli (strain K12).
   5046..5120    +  CDS            small t antigen (fragment): SV40 (simian virus 40) small t antigen
   5122..5187    +  intron         small t intron: SV40 (simian virus 40) small t antigen intron
   5317..5337    +  CDS            SV40 NLS: nuclear localization signal of SV40 (simian virus 40) large T antigen
   5656..5739    +  CDS            large T antigen (fragment): large T antigen from SV40 (simian virus 40)
   5762..5896    +  polyA_signal   SV40 poly(A) signal: SV40 polyadenylation signal
   6064..6393    +  CDS            nef (fragment): NEF_HV1BR - Experimental evidence at protein level: Swiss-Prot protein existence level 1. Extracellular Nef protein targets CD4(+) T-lymphocytes for apoptosis by interacting with CXCR4 surface receptors (PubMed:14990729). From Human immunodeficiency virus type 1 group M subtype B (isolate BRU/LAI) (HIV-1).
   6441..6698    +  LTR            5' LTR (truncated): truncated 5' long terminal repeat (LTR) from HIV-1
   6745..6870    +  misc_feature   HIV-1 Ψ: packaging signal of human immunodeficiency virus type 1
   6854..7217    +  CDS            HIV-1 gag (fragment): gag protein from human immunodeficiency virus 1; gag
   7363..7596    +  misc_feature   RRE: The Rev response element (RRE) of HIV-1 allows for Rev-dependent mRNA export from the nucleus to the cytoplasm.
   7973..8073    +  CDS            Rev (fragment): human immunodeficiency virus 1 (HIV-1) Rev protein; rev; enhances nuclear export of unspliced and incompletely spliced viral mRNAs
   8118..8235    +  misc_feature   cPPT/CTS: central polypurine tract and central termination sequence of HIV-1
   8294..8597    +  enhancer       CMV enhancer: human cytomegalovirus immediate early enhancer
   8598..8801    +  promoter       CMV promoter: human cytomegalovirus (CMV) immediate early promoter
   8896..13278   +  CDS            ATP10B: AT10B_HUMAN - Also known as ATPVB, KIAA0715. Experimental evidence at protein level: Swiss-Prot protein existence level 1. Catalytic component of a P4-ATPase flippase complex, which catalyzes the hydrolysis of ATP coupled to the transport of glucosylceramide (GlcCer) from the outer to the inner leaflet of lysosome membranes. Plays an important role in the maintenance of lysosome membrane integrity and function in cortical neurons. From Homo sapiens (Human).
  13442..13904   +  misc_feature   IRES: internal ribosome entry site (IRES) of the encephalomyocarditis virus (EMCV)
  13912..14508   +  CDS            PuroR: puromycin N-acetyltransferase; pac from Streptomyces alboniger; confers resistance to puromycin
  14528..15116   +  misc_feature   WPRE: woodchuck hepatitis virus posttranscriptional regulatory element
  15137..15241   +  CDS            nef (fragment): NEF_HV1LA - Experimental evidence at protein level: Swiss-Prot protein existence level 1. Extracellular Nef protein targets CD4(+) T-lymphocytes for apoptosis by interacting with CXCR4 surface receptors. From Human immunodeficiency virus type 1 group M subtype B (isolate Lai) (HIV-1).
  15286..15466   +  LTR            5' LTR (truncated): truncated 5' long terminal repeat (LTR) from HIV-1
