>Addgene plasmid #204478 | pLenti HsATP10B_G671R/N865K | addgene full sequence | sequence record 404919 | Addgene NGS Result
ACACAAGAGGAAACTGAGAGGGAAAGATGTTGAAGTAATTTTCCCACAATTACAGCATCCGTTAGTTACG
ACTCTATGATCTTCTGACACAAATTCCATTTACTCCTCACCCTATGACTCAGTCGAATATATCAAAGTTA
TGGACATTATGCTAAGTAACAAATTACCCTTTTATATAGTAAATACTGAGTAGATTGAGAGAAGAAATTG
TTTGCAAACCTGAATAGCTTCAAGAAGAAGAGAAGTGAGGATAAGAATAACAGTTGTCATTTAACAAGTT
TTAACAAGTAACTTGGTTAGAAAGGGATTCAAATGCATAAAGCAAGGGATAAATTTTTCTGGCAACAAGA
CTATACAATATAACCTTAAATATGACTTCAAATAATTGTTGGAACTTGATAAAACTAATTAAATATTATT
GAAGATTATCAATATTATAAATGTAATTTACTTTTAAAAAGGGAACATAGAAATGTGTATCATTAGAGTA
GAAAACAATCCTTATTATCACAATTTGTCAAAACAAGTTTGTTATTAACACAAGTAGAATACTGCATTCA
ATTAAGTTGACTGCAGATTTTGTGTTTTGTTAAAATTAGAAAGAGATAACAACAATTTGAATTATTGAAA
GTAACATGTAAATAGTTCTACATACGTTCTTTTGACATCTTGTTCAATCATTGATCGAAGTTCTTTATCT
TGGAAGAATTTGTTCCAAAGACTCTGAAATAAGGAAAACAATCTATTATATAGTCTCACACCTTTGTTTT
ACTTTTAGTGATTTCAATTTAATAATGTAAATGGTTAAAATTTATTCTTCTCTGAGATCATTTCACATTG
CAGATAGAAAACCTGAGACTGGGGTAATTTTTATTAAAATCTAATTTAATCTCAGAAACACATCTTTATT
CTAACATCAATTTTTCCAGTTTGATATTATCATATAAAGTCAGCCTTCCTCATCTGCAGGTTCCACAACA
AAAATCCAACCAACTGTGGATCAAAAATATTGGGAAAAAATTAAAAATAGCAATACAACAATAAAAAAAT
ACAAATCAGAAAAACAGCACAGTATAACAACTTTATTTAGCATTTACAATCTATTAGGTATTATAAGTAA
TCTAGCCAGATCCTCTACGCCGGACGCATCGTGGCCGGCATCACCGGCGCCACAGGTGCGGTTGCTGGCG
CCTATATCGCCGACATCACCGATGGGGAAGATCGGGCTCGCCACTTCGGGCTCATGAGCGCTTGTTTCGG
CGTGGGTATGGTGGCAGGCCCCGTGGCCGGGGGACTGTTGGGCGCCATCTCCTTGCATGCACCATTCCTT
GCGGCGGCGGTGCTCAACGGCCTCAACCTACTACTGGGCTGCTTCCTAATGCAGGAGTCGCATAAGGGAG
AGCGTCGAATGGTGCACTCTCAGTACAATCTGCTCTGATGCCGCATAGTTAAGCCAGCCCCGACACCCGC
CAACACCCGCTGACGCGCCCTGACGGGCTTGTCTGCTCCCGGCATCCGCTTACAGACAAGCTGTGACCGT
CTCCGGGAGCTGCATGTGTCAGAGGTTTTCACCGTCATCACCGAAACGCGCGAGACGAAAGGGCCTCGTG
ATACGCCTATTTTTATAGGTTAATGTCATGATAATAATGGTTTCTTAGACGTCAGGTGGCACTTTTCGGG
GAAATGTGCGCGGAACCCCTATTTGTTTATTTTTCTAAATACATTCAAATATGTATCCGCTCATGAGACA
ATAACCCTGATAAATGCTTCAATAATATTGAAAAAGGAAGAGTATGAGTATTCAACATTTCCGTGTCGCC
CTTATTCCCTTTTTTGCGGCATTTTGCCTTCCTGTTTTTGCTCACCCAGAAACGCTGGTGAAAGTAAAAG
ATGCTGAAGATCAGTTGGGTGCACGAGTGGGTTACATCGAACTGGATCTCAACAGCGGTAAGATCCTTGA
GAGTTTTCGCCCCGAAGAACGTTTTCCAATGATGAGCACTTTTAAAGTTCTGCTATGTGGCGCGGTATTA
TCCCGTATTGACGCCGGGCAAGAGCAACTCGGTCGCCGCATACACTATTCTCAGAATGACTTGGTTGAGT
ACTCACCAGTCACAGAAAAGCATCTTACGGATGGCATGACAGTAAGAGAATTATGCAGTGCTGCCATAAC
CATGAGTGATAACACTGCGGCCAACTTACTTCTGACAACGATCGGAGGACCGAAGGAGCTAACCGCTTTT
TTGCACAACATGGGGGATCATGTAACTCGCCTTGATCGTTGGGAACCGGAGCTGAATGAAGCCATACCAA
ACGACGAGCGTGACACCACGATGCCTGTAGCAATGGCAACAACGTTGCGCAAACTATTAACTGGCGAACT
ACTTACTCTAGCTTCCCGGCAACAATTAATAGACTGGATGGAGGCGGATAAAGTTGCAGGACCACTTCTG
CGCTCGGCCCTTCCGGCTGGCTGGTTTATTGCTGATAAATCTGGAGCCGGTGAGCGTGGGTCTCGCGGTA
TCATTGCAGCACTGGGGCCAGATGGTAAGCCCTCCCGTATCGTAGTTATCTACACGACGGGGAGTCAGGC
AACTATGGATGAACGAAATAGACAGATCGCTGAGATAGGTGCCTCACTGATTAAGCATTGGTAACTGTCA
GACCAAGTTTACTCATATATACTTTAGATTGATTTAAAACTTCATTTTTAATTTAAAAGGATCTAGGTGA
AGATCCTTTTTGATAATCTCATGACCAAAATCCCTTAACGTGAGTTTTCGTTCCACTGAGCGTCAGACCC
CGTAGAAAAGATCAAAGGATCTTCTTGAGATCCTTTTTTTCTGCGCGTAATCTGCTGCTTGCAAACAAAA
AAACCACCGCTACCAGCGGTGGTTTGTTTGCCGGATCAAGAGCTACCAACTCTTTTTCCGAAGGTAACTG
GCTTCAGCAGAGCGCAGATACCAAATACTGTTCTTCTAGTGTAGCCGTAGTTAGGCCACCACTTCAAGAA
CTCTGTAGCACCGCCTACATACCTCGCTCTGCTAATCCTGTTACCAGTGGCTGCTGCCAGTGGCGATAAG
TCGTGTCTTACCGGGTTGGACTCAAGACGATAGTTACCGGATAAGGCGCAGCGGTCGGGCTGAACGGGGG
GTTCGTGCACACAGCCCAGCTTGGAGCGAACGACCTACACCGAACTGAGATACCTACAGCGTGAGCTATG
AGAAAGCGCCACGCTTCCCGAAGGGAGAAAGGCGGACAGGTATCCGGTAAGCGGCAGGGTCGGAACAGGA
GAGCGCACGAGGGAGCTTCCAGGGGGAAACGCCTGGTATCTTTATAGTCCTGTCGGGTTTCGCCACCTCT
GACTTGAGCGTCGATTTTTGTGATGCTCGTCAGGGGGGCGGAGCCTATGGAAAAACGCCAGCAACGCGGC
CTTTTTACGGTTCCTGGCCTTTTGCTGGCCTTTTGCTCACATGTTCTTTCCTGCGTTATCCCCTGATTCT
GTGGATAACCGTATTACCGCCTTTGAGTGAGCTGATACCGCTCGCCGCAGCCGAACGACCGAGCGCAGCG
AGTCAGTGAGCGAGGAAGCGGAAGAGCGCCCAATACGCAAACCGCCTCTCCCCGCGCGTTGGCCGATTCA
TTAATGCAGCTGTGGAATGTGTGTCAGTTAGGGTGTGGAAAGTCCCCAGGCTCCCCAGCAGGCAGAAGTA
TGCAAAGCATGCATCTCAATTAGTCAGCAACCAGGTGTGGAAAGTCCCCAGGCTCCCCAGCAGGCAGAAG
TATGCAAAGCATGCATCTCAATTAGTCAGCAACCATAGTCCCGCCCCTAACTCCGCCCATCCCGCCCCTA
ACTCCGCCCAGTTCCGCCCATTCTCCGCCCCATGGCTGACTAATTTTTTTTATTTATGCAGAGGCCGAGG
CCGCCTCGGCCTCTGAGCTATTCCAGAAGTAGTGAGGAGGCTTTTTTGGAGGCCTAGGCTTTTGCAAAAA
GCTTGGACACAAGACAGGCTTGCGAGATATGTTTGAGAATACCACTTTATCCCGCGTCAGGGAGAGGCAG
TGCGTAAAAAGACGCGGACTCATGTGAAATACTGGTTTTTAGTGCGCCAGATCTCTATAATCTCGCGCAA
CCTATTTTCCCCTCGAACACTTTTTAAGCCGTAGATAAACAGGCTGGGACACTTCACATGAGCGAAAAAT
ACATCGTCACCTGGGACATGTTGCAGATCCATGCACGTAAACTCGCAAGCCGACTGATGCCTTCTGAACA
ATGGAAAGGCATTATTGCCGTAAGCCGTGGCGGTCTGTACCGGGTGCGTTACTGGCGCGTGAACTGGGTA
TTCGTCATGTCGATACCGTTTGTATTTCCAGCTACGATCACGACAACCAGCGCGAGCTTAAAGTGCTGAA
ACGCGCAGAAGGCGATGGCGAAGGCTTCATCGTTATTGATGACCTGGTGGATACCGGTGGTACTGCGGTT
GCGATTCGTGAAATGTATCCAAAAGCGCACTTTGTCACCATCTTCGCAAAACCGGCTGGTCGTCCGCTGG
TTGATGACTATGTTGTTGATATCCCGCAAGATACCTGGATTGAACAGCCGTGGGATATGGGCGTCGTATT
CGTCCCGCCAATCTCCGGTCGCTAATCTTTTCAACGCCTGGCACTGCCGGGCGTTGTTCTTTTTAACTTC
AGGCGGGTTACAATAGTTTCCAGTAAGTATTCTGGAGGCTGCATCCATGACACAGGCAAACCTGAGCGAA
ACCCTGTTCAAACCCCGCTTTAAACATCCTGAAACCTCGACGCTAGTCCGCCGCTTTAATCACGGCGCAC
AACCGCCTGTGCAGTCGGCCCTTGATGGTAAAACCATCCCTCACTGGTATCGCATGATTAACCGTCTGAT
GTGGATCTGGCGCGGCATTGACCCACGCGAAATCCTCGACGTCCAGGCACGTATTGTGATGAGCGATGCC
GAACGTACCGACGATGATTTATACGATACGGTGATTGGCTACCGTGGCGGCAACTGGATTTATGAGTGGG
CCCCGGATCTTTGTGAAGGAACCTTACTTCTGTGGTGTGACATAATTGGACAAACTACCTACAGAGATTT
AAAGCTCTAAGGTAAATATAAAATTTTTAAGTGTATAATGTGTTAAACTACTGATTCTAATTGTTTGTGT
ATTTTAGATTCCAACCTATGGAACTGATGAATGGGAGCAGTGGTGGAATGCCTTTAATGAGGAAAACCTG
TTTTGCTCAGAAGAAATGCCATCTAGTGATGATGAGGCTACTGCTGACTCTCAACATTCTACTCCTCCAA
AAAAGAAGAGAAAGGTAGAAGACCCCAAGGACTTTCCTTCAGAATTGCTAAGTTTTTTGAGTCATGCTGT
GTTTAGTAATAGAACTCTTGCTTGCTTTGCTATTTACACCACAAAGGAAAAAGCTGCACTGCTATACAAG
AAAATTATGGAAAAATATTCTGTAACCTTTATAAGTAGGCATAACAGTTATAATCATAACATACTGTTTT
TTCTTACTCCACACAGGCATAGAGTGTCTGCTATTAATAACTATGCTCAAAAATTGTGTACCTTTAGCTT
TTTAATTTGTAAAGGGGTTAATAAGGAATATTTGATGTATAGTGCCTTGACTAGAGATCATAATCAGCCA
TACCACATTTGTAGAGGTTTTACTTGCTTTAAAAAACCTCCCACACCTCCCCCTGAACCTGAAACATAAA
ATGAATGCAATTGTTGTTGTTAACTTGTTTATTGCAGCTTATAATGGTTACAAATAAAGCAATAGCATCA
CAAATTTCACAAATAAAGCATTTTTTTCACTGCATTCTAGTTGTGGTTTGTCCAAACTCATCAATGTATC
TTATCATGTCTGGATCAACTGGATAACTCAAGCTAACCAAAATCATCCCAAACTTCCCACCCCATACCCT
ATTACCACTGCCAATTACCTGTGGTTTCATTTACTCTAAACCTGTGATTCCTCTGAATTATTTTCATTTT
AAAGAAATTGTATTTGTTAAATATGTACTACAAACTTAGTAGTTGGAAGGGCTAATTCACTCCCAAAGAA
GACAAGATATCCTTGATCTGTGGATCTACCACACACAAGGCTACTTCCCTGATTAGCAGAACTACACACC
AGGGCCAGGGGTCAGATATCCACTGACCTTTGGATGGTGCTACAAGCTAGTACCAGTTGAGCCAGATAAG
GTAGAAGAGGCCAATAAAGGAGAGAACACCAGCTTGTTACACCCTGTGAGCCTGCATGGGATGGATGACC
CGGAGAGAGAAGTGTTAGAGTGGAGGTTTGACAGCCGCCTAGCATTTCATCACGTGGCCCGAGAGCTGCA
TCCGGAGTACTTCAAGAACTGCTGATATCGAGCTTGCTACAAGGGACTTTCCGCTGGGGACTTTCCAGGG
AGGCGTGGCCTGGGCGGGACTGGGGAGTGGCGAGCCCTCAGATCCTGCATATAAGCAGCTGCTTTTTGCC
TGTACTGGGTCTCTCTGGTTAGACCAGATCTGAGCCTGGGAGCTCTCTGGCTAACTAGGGAACCCACTGC
TTAAGCCTCAATAAAGCTTGCCTTGAGTGCTTCAAGTAGTGTGTGCCCGTCTGTTGTGTGACTCTGGTAA
CTAGAGATCCCTCAGACCCTTTTAGTCAGTGTGGAAAATCTCTAGCAGTGGCGCCCGAACAGGGACTTGA
AAGCGAAAGGGAAACCAGAGGAGCTCTCTCGACGCAGGACTCGGCTTGCTGAAGCGCGCACGGCAAGAGG
CGAGGGGCGGCGACTGGTGAGTACGCCAAAAATTTTGACTAGCGGAGGCTAGAAGGAGAGAGATGGGTGC
GAGAGCGTCAGTATTAAGCGGGGGAGAATTAGATCGCGATGGGAAAAAATTCGGTTAAGGCCAGGGGGAA
AGAAAAAATATAAATTAAAACATATAGTATGGGCAAGCAGGGAGCTAGAACGATTCGCAGTTAATCCTGG
CCTGTTAGAAACATCAGAAGGCTGTAGACAAATACTGGGACAGCTACAACCATCCCTTCAGACAGGATCA
GAAGAACTTAGATCATTATATAATACAGTAGCAACCCTCTATTGTGTGCATCAAAGGATAGAGATAAAAG
ACACCAAGGAAGCTTTAGACAAGATAGAGGAAGAGCAAAACAAAAGTAAGACCACCGCACAGCAAGCGGC
CGCTGATCTTCAGACCTGGAGGAGGAGATATGAGGGACAATTGGAGAAGTGAATTATATAAATATAAAGT
AGTAAAAATTGAACCATTAGGAGTAGCACCCACCAAGGCAAAGAGAAGAGTGGTGCAGAGAGAAAAAAGA
GCAGTGGGAATAGGAGCTTTGTTCCTTGGGTTCTTGGGAGCAGCAGGAAGCACTATGGGCGCAGCGTCAA
TGACGCTGACGGTACAGGCCAGACAATTATTGTCTGGTATAGTGCAGCAGCAGAACAATTTGCTGAGGGC
TATTGAGGCGCAACAGCATCTGTTGCAACTCACAGTCTGGGGCATCAAGCAGCTCCAGGCAAGAATCCTG
GCTGTGGAAAGATACCTAAAGGATCAACAGCTCCTGGGGATTTGGGGTTGCTCTGGAAAACTCATTTGCA
CCACTGCTGTGCCTTGGAATGCTAGTTGGAGTAATAAATCTCTGGAACAGATTTGGAATCACACGACCTG
GATGGAGTGGGACAGAGAAATTAACAATTACACAAGCTTAATACACTCCTTAATTGAAGAATCGCAAAAC
CAGCAAGAAAAGAATGAACAAGAATTATTGGAATTAGATAAATGGGCAAGTTTGTGGAATTGGTTTAACA
TAACAAATTGGCTGTGGTATATAAAATTATTCATAATGATAGTAGGAGGCTTGGTAGGTTTAAGAATAGT
TTTTGCTGTACTTTCTATAGTGAATAGAGTTAGGCAGGGATATTCACCATTATCGTTTCAGACCCACCTC
CCAACCCCGAGGGGACCCGACAGGCCCGAAGGAATAGAAGAAGAAGGTGGAGAGAGAGACAGAGACAGAT
CCATTCGATTAGTGAACGGATCTCGACGGTATCGCCGAATTCACAAATGGCAGTATTCATCCACAATTTT
AAAAGAAAAGGGGGGATTGGGGGGTACAGTGCAGGGGAAAGAATAGTAGACATAATAGCAACAGACATAC
AAACTAAAGAATTACAAAAACAAATTACAAAAATTCAAAATTTTCGGGTTTATTACAGGGACAGCAGAGA
TCCACTTTGGGGCGATAAGCTTGGGAGTTCCGCGTTACATAACTTACGGTAAATGGCCCGCCTGGCTGAC
CGCCCAACGACCCCCGCCCATTGACGTCAATAATGACGTATGTTCCCATAGTAACGCCAATAGGGACTTT
CCATTGACGTCAATGGGTGGAGTATTTACGGTAAACTGCCCACTTGGCAGTACATCAAGTGTATCATATG
CCAAGTACGCCCCCTATTGACGTCAATGACGGTAAATGGCCCGCCTGGCATTATGCCCAGTACATGACCT
TATGGGACTTTCCTACTTGGCAGTACATCTACGTATTAGTCATCGCTATTACCATGGTGATGCGGTTTTG
GCAGTACATCAATGGGCGTGGATAGCGGTTTGACTCACGGGGATTTCCAAGTCTCCACCCCATTGACGTC
AATGGGAGTTTGTTTTGGCACCAAAATCAACGGGACTTTCCAAAATGTCGTAACAACTCCGCCCCATTGA
CGCAAATGGGCGGTAGGCGTGTACGGTGGGAGGTCTATATAAGCAGAGCTCGTTTAGTGAACCGTCAGAT
CGCCTGGAGACGCCATCCACGCTGTTTTGACCTCCATAGAAGACACCGACTCTAGAGGATCTGCTAGCGC
CACCATGGCCCTCTCAGTGGACTCATCGTGGCATCGGTGGCAGTGGAGAGTCAGAGATGGCTTCCCCCAT
TGTCCATCGGAAACCACACCGCTGCTCTCTCCAGAGAAAGGGAGACAGAGCTACAACTTGACACAGCAGC
GGGTCGTGTTCCCCAACAACAGCATATTCCATCAAGATTGGGAAGAGGTCTCCAGGAGATACCCTGGCAA
CAGAACCTGCACAACCAAATACACCCTCTTCACCTTCCTGCCCCGGAATCTCTTTGAGCAATTTCATAGA
TGGGCTAACCTCTATTTCCTGTTCCTGGTGATTTTGAACTGGATGCCCTCCATGGAAGTCTTCCACAGAG
AAATCACCATGTTACCATTGGCCATTGTCCTGTTCGTCATCATGATCAAGGATGGCATGGAGGACTTCAA
GAGACACCGCTTTGATAAAGCAATAAACTGCTCCAACATTCGAATTTATGAAAGAAAAGAGCAGACCTAT
GTGCAGAAGTGCTGGAAGGATGTGCGCGTGGGAGACTTCATCCAAATGAAATGCAATGAGATTGTCCCAG
CAGACATACTCCTCCTTTTTTCCTCTGACCCCAATGGGATATGCCATCTGGAAACTGCCAGCTTGGATGG
AGAGACAAACCTCAAGCAAAGATGTGTCGTGAAGGGCTTCTCACAGCAGGAGGTACAGTTCGAACCAGAG
CTTTTCCACAATACCATCGTGTGTGAGAAACCCAACAACCACCTCAACAAATTTAAGGGTTATATGGAGC
ATCCTGACCAGACCAGGACTGGCTTTGGCTGTGAGAGTCTTCTGCTTCGAGGCTGCACCATCAGAAACAC
CGAGATGGCTGTTGGCATTGTCATCTATGCAGGCCATGAGACGAAAGCCATGCTGAACAACAGTGGCCCC
CGGTACAAACGCAGCAAGATTGAGCGGCGCATGAATATAGACATCTTCTTCTGCATTGGGATCCTCATCC
TCATGTGCCTTATTGGAGCTGTAGGTCACAGCATCTGGAATGGGACCTTTGAAGAACACCCTCCCTTCGA
TGTGCCAGATGCCAATGGCAGCTTCCTTCCCAGTGCCCTTGGGGGCTTCTACATGTTCCTCACAATGATC
ATCCTGCTCCAGGTGCTGATCCCCATCTCTTTGTATGTCTCCATTGAGCTGGTGAAGCTCGGGCAAGTGT
TCTTCTTGAGCAATGACCTTGACCTGTATGATGAAGAGACCGATTTATCCATTCAATGTCGAGCCCTCAA
CATCGCAGAGGACTTGGGCCAGATCCAGTACATCTTCTCCGATAAGACGGGGACCCTGACAGAGAACAAG
ATGGTGTTCCGACGTTGCACCATCATGGGCAGCGAGTATTCTCACCAAGAAAATGCTAAGCGACTGGAGA
CCCCAAAGGAGCTGGACTCAGATGGTGAAGAGTGGACCCAATACCAATGCCTGTCCTTCTCGGCTAGATG
GGCCCAGGATCCAGCAACTATGAGAAGCCAAAAAGGTGCTCAGCCTCTGAGGAGGAGCCAGAGTGCCCGG
GTGCCCATCCAGGGCCACTACCGGCAAAGGTCTATGGGGCACCGTGAAAGCTCACAGCCTCCTGTGGCCT
TCAGCAGCTCCATAGAAAAAGATGTAACTCCAGATAAAAACCTACTGACCAAGGTTCGAGATGCTGCCCT
GTGGTTGGAGACCTTGTCAGACAGCAGACCTGCCAAGGCTTCCCTCTCCACCACCTCCTCCATTGCTGAT
TTCTTCCTTGCCTTAACCATCTGCAACTCTGTCATGGTGTCCACAACCACCGAGCCCAGGCAGAGGGTCA
CCATCAAACCCTCAAGCAAGGCTCTGGGGACGTCCCTGGAGAAGATTCAGCAGCTCTTCCAGAAGTTGAA
GCTATTGAGCCTCAGCCAGTCATTCTCATCCACTGCACCCTCTGACACAGACCTCGGGGAGAGCTTAGGG
GCCAACGTGGCCACCACAGACTCGGATGAGAGAGATGATGCATCTGTGTGCAGTAGAGGTGACTCCACTG
ATGACGGTGGCTACAGGAGCAGCATGTGGGACCAGGGCGACATCCTGGAGTCTGGGTCAGGCACTTCCTT
GGAGGAGGCATTGGAGGCCCCAGCCACAGACCTGGCCAGGCCTGAGTTCTGTTACGAGGCTGAGAGCCCT
GATGAGGCCGCCCTGGTGCACGCTGCCCATGCCTACAGCTTCACACTAGTGTCCCGGACACCTGAGCAGG
TGACTGTGCGCCTGCCCCAGGGCACCTGCCTCACCTTCAGCCTCCTCTGCACCCTGGGCTTTGACTCTGT
CAGGAAGAGAATGTCTGTGGTTGTGAGGCACCCACTGACTGGCGAGATTGTTGTCTACACCAAGGGTGCT
GACTCGGTCATCATGGACCTGCTGGAAGACCCAGCCTGCGTACCTGACATTAATATGGAAAAGAAGCTGA
GAAAAATCCGAGCCCGGACCCAAAAGCATCTAGACTTGTATGCAAGAGATGGCCTGCGCACACTATGCAT
TGCCAAGAAGGTTGTAAGCGAAGAGGACTTCCGGAGATGGGCCAGTTTCCGGCGTGAGGCTGAGGCATCC
CTCGACAAACGAGATGAGCTTCTCATGGAAACTGCACAGCATCTGGAGAATCAACTCACCTTACTTGGAG
CCACTGGGATCGAAGACCGGCTGCAGGAAGGAGTTCCAGATACGATTGCCACTCTGCGGGAGGCTGGGAT
CCAGCTCTGGGTCCTGACTGGAGATAAGCAGGAGACAGCGGTCAACATTGCCCATTCCTGCAGACTGTTA
AATCAGACCGACACTGTTTATACCATCAATACAGAGAATCAGGAGACCTGTGAATCCATCCTCAATTGTG
CATTGGAAGAGCTAAAGCAATTTCGTGAACTACAGAAGCCAGACCGCAAGCTCTTTGGATTCCGCTTACC
TTCCAAGACACCATCCATCACCTCAGAAGCTGTGGTTCCAGAAGCTGGATTGGTCATCGATGGGAAGACA
TTGAATGCCATCTTCCAGGGAAAGCTAGAGAAGAAGTTTCTGGAATTGACCCAGTATTGTCGGTCCGTCC
TGTGCTGCCGCTCCACGCCACTCCAGAAGAGTATGATAGTCAAGCTGGTGCGAGACAAGTTGCGCGTCAT
GACCCTTTCCATAGGTGATGGAGCAAATGATGTAAGCATGATTCAAGCTGCTGATATTGGAATTGGAATA
TCTGGACAGGAAGGCATGCAGGCTGTCATGTCCAGCGACTTTGCCATCACCCGCTTTAAGCATCTCAAGA
AGTTGCTGCTCGTGCATGGCCACTGGTGTTACTCGCGCCTGGCCAGGATGGTGGTGTACTACCTCTACAA
GAACGTGTGCTACGTCAACCTGCTCTTCTGGTATCAGTTCTTCTGTGGTTTCTCCAGCTCCACCATGATT
GATTACTGGCAGATGATATTCTTCAATCTCTTCTTTACCTCCTTGCCTCCTCTTGTCTTTGGAGTCCTTG
ACAAAGACATCTCTGCAGAAACACTCCTGGCATTGCCTGAGCTATACAAGAGTGGCCAGAACTCTGAGTG
CTATAACCTGTCGACTTTCTGGATTTCTATGGTGGATGCATTCTACCAGAGCCTCATCTGTTTCTTTATC
CCTTACCTGGCCTATAAGGGCTCTGATATAGATGTCTTTACCTTTGGGACACCAATCAACACCATCTCCC
TCACCACAATCCTTTTGCACCAGGCAATGGAAATGAAGACATGGACCATTTTCCACGGAGTCGTGCTCCT
CGGCAGCTTCCTGATGTACTTTCTGGTATCCCTCCTGTACAATGCCACCTGCGTCATCTGCAACAGCCCC
ACCAATCCCTATTGGGTGATGGAAGGCCAGCTCTCAAACCCCACTTTCTACCTCGTCTGCTTTCTCACAC
CAGTTGTTGCTCTTCTCCCAAGATACTTTTTCCTGTCTCTGCAAGGAACTTGTGGGAAGTCTCTAATCTC
AAAAGCTCAGAAAATTGACAAACTCCCCCCAGACAAAAGAAACCTGGAAATCCAGAGTTGGAGAAGCAGA
CAGAGGCCTGCCCCTGTCCCCGAAGTGGCTCGACCAACTCACCACCCAGTGTCATCTATCACAGGACAGG
ACTTCAGTGCCAGCACCCCAAAGAGCTCTAACCCTCCCAAGAGGAAGCATGTGGAAGAGTCAGTACTCCA
CGAACAGAGATGTGGCACGGAGTGCATGAGGGATGACTCATGCTCAGGGGACTCCTCAGCTCAACTCTCA
TCCGGGGAGCACCTGCTGGGACCTAACAGGATAATGGCCTACTCAAGAGGACAGACTGATATGTGCCGGT
GCTCAAAGAGGAGCAGCCATCGCCGATCCCAGAGTTCACTGACCATATAGTACCTCGAGCACTAGTCCCC
GGGACCGCGGCACGCGTGCTCTAGCCCAATTCCGCCCCCTCCCCCCCCCCTAACGTTACTGGCCGAAGCC
GCTTGGAATAAGGCCGGTGTGCGTTTGTCTATATGTTATTTTCCACCATATTGCCGTCTTTTGGCAATGT
GAGGGCCCGGAAACCTGGCCCTGTCTTCTTGACGAGCATTCCTAGGGGTCTTTCCCCTCTCGCCAAAGGA
ATGCAAGGTCTGTTGAATGTCGTGAAGGAAGCAGTTCCTCTGGAAGCTTCTTGAAGACAAACAACGTCTG
TAGCGACCCTTTGCAGGCAGCGGAACCCCCCACCTGGCGACAGGTGCCTCTGCGGCCAAAAGCCACGTGT
ATAAGATACACCTGCAAAGGCGGCACAACCCCAGTGCCACGTTGTGAGTTGGATAGTTGTGGAAAGAGTC
AAATGGCTCTCCTCAAGCGTATTCAACAAGGGGCTGAAGGATGCCCAGAAGGTACCCCATTGTATGGGAT
CTGATCTGGGGCCTCGGTGCACATGCTTTACATGTGTTTAGTCGAGGTTAAAAAAACGTCTAGGCCCCCC
GAACCACGGGGACGTGGTTTTCCTTTGAAAAACACGATGATAATATGGGCACCGAGTACAAGCCCACGGT
GCGCCTCGCCACCCGCGACGACGTCCCCCGGGCCGTACGCACCCTCGCCGCCGCGTTCGCCGACTACCCC
GCCACGCGCCACACCGTCGACCCGGACCGCCACATCGAGCGGGTCACCGAGCTGCAAGAACTCTTCCTCA
CGCGCGTCGGGCTCGACATCGGCAAGGTGTGGGTCGCGGACGACGGCGCCGCGGTGGCGGTCTGGACCAC
GCCGGAGAGCGTCGAAGCGGGGGCGGTGTTCGCCGAGATCGGCCCGCGCATGGCCGAGTTGAGCGGTTCC
CGGCTGGCCGCGCAGCAACAGATGGAAGGCCTCCTGGCGCCGCACCGGCCCAAGGAGCCCGCGTGGTTCC
TGGCCACCGTCGGCGTCTCGCCCGACCACCAGGGCAAGGGTCTGGGCAGCGCCGTCGTGCTCCCCGGAGT
GGAGGCGGCCGAGCGCGCCGGGGTGCCCGCCTTCCTGGAGACCTCCGCGCCCCGCAACCTCCCCTTCTAC
GAGCGGCTCGGCTTCACCGTCACCGCCGACGTCGAGGTGCCCGAAGGACCGCGCACCTGGTGCATGACCC
GCAAGCCCGGTGCCTGAGGCGCGTTGAATTCCCGATAATCAACCTCTGGATTACAAAATTTGTGAAAGAT
TGACTGGTATTCTTAACTATGTTGCTCCTTTTACGCTATGTGGATACGCTGCTTTAATGCCTTTGTATCA
TGCTATTGCTTCCCGTATGGCTTTCATTTTCTCCTCCTTGTATAAATCCTGGTTGCTGTCTCTTTATGAG
GAGTTGTGGCCCGTTGTCAGGCAACGTGGCGTGGTGTGCACTGTGTTTGCTGACGCAACCCCCACTGGTT
GGGGCATTGCCACCACCTGTCAGCTCCTTTCCGGGACTTTCGCTTTCCCCCTCCCTATTGCCACGGCGGA
ACTCATCGCCGCCTGCCTTGCCCGCTGCTGGACAGGGGCTCGGCTGTTGGGCACTGACAATTCCGTGGTG
TTGTCGGGGAAGCTGACGTCCTTTCCATGGCTGCTCGCCTGTGTTGCCACCTGGATTCTGCGCGGGACGT
CCTTCTGCTACGTCCCTTCGGCCCTCAATCCAGCGGACCTTCCTTCCCGCGGCCTGCTGCCGGCTCTGCG
GCCTCTTCCGCGTCTTCGCCTTCGCCCTCAGACGAGTCGGATCTCCCTTTGGGCCGCCTCCCCGCATCGG
GAATTCTGTCGACTGGTACCTTTAAGACCAATGACTTACAAGGCAGCTGTAGATCTTAGCCACTTTTTAA
AAGAAAAGGGGGGACTGGAAGGGCTAATTCACTCCCAACGAAGACAAAATCGTCGAGAGATGCTGCATAT
AAGCAGCTGCTTTTTGCTTGTACTGGGTCTCTCTGGTTAGACCAGATCTGAGCCTGGGAGCTCTCTGGCT
AACTAGGGAACCCACTGCTTAAGCCTCAATAAAGCTTGCCTTGAGTGCTTCAAGTAGTGTGTGCCCGTCT
GTTGTGTGACTCTGGTAACTAGAGATCCCTCAGACCCTTTTAGTCAGTGTGGAAAATCTCTAGCAGTAGT
AGTTCATGTCATCTTATTATTCAGTATTTATAACTTGCAAAGAAATGAATATCAGAGAGTGAGAGGCCTT
GACATTATAATAGATTTAGCAGGAATTGAACTAGGAGTGGAGCACACAGGCAAAGCTGCAGAAGTACTTG
GAAGAAGCCACCAGAGATACTCACGATTCTGCACATACCTGGCTAATCCCAGATCCTAAGGATTACATTA
AGTTTACTAACATTTATATAATGATTTATAGTTTAAAGTATAAACTTATCTAATTTACTATTCTGACAGA
TATTAATTAATCCTCAAATATCATAAGAGATGATTACTATTATCCCCATTTA
Features (pLannotate 1.2.2; 32 found; start..end, strand, type, name):
    625..723     -  CDS            TBC1D5 (fragment): TBCD5_HUMAN - Also known as KIAA0210. Experimental evidence at protein level: Swiss-Prot protein existence level 1. May act as a GTPase-activating protein (GAP) for Rab family protein(s). May act as a GAP for RAB7A. Can displace RAB7A and retromer CSC subcomplex from the endosomal membrane to the cytosol; at least retromer displacement seems to require its catalytic activity (PubMed:19531583, PubMed:20923837). Required for retrograde transport of cargo proteins from endosomes to the trans-Golgi network (TGN); the function seems to require its catalytic activity. Involved in regulation of autop
   1129..1408    +  CDS            TcR (fragment): tetracycline efflux protein; tet; confers resistance to tetracycline
   1409..1457    -  misc_feature   bom (fragment): basis of mobility region from pBR322
   1559..1594    -  CDS            rop (fragment): Rop protein, which maintains plasmids at low copy number; rop
   1689..1793    +  promoter       AmpR promoter: bla
   1794..2654    +  CDS            AmpR: β-lactamase; bla; confers resistance to ampicillin, carbenicillin, and related antibiotics
   2825..3413    +  rep_origin     ori: high-copy-number ColE1/pMB1/pBR322/pUC origin of replication
   3596..3652    +  CDS            lacI (fragment): lac repressor; lacI; The lac repressor binds to the lac operator to inhibit transcription in E. coli. This inhibition can be relieved by adding lactose or isopropyl-β-D-thiogalactopyranoside (IPTG).
   3659..3988    +  promoter       SV40 promoter: SV40 enhancer and early promoter
   4188..4307    +  CDS            gpt (fragment): XGPT_ECOLI - Also known as gpp, gxu. Experimental evidence at protein level: Swiss-Prot protein existence level 1. Purine salvage pathway enzyme that catalyzes the transfer of the ribosyl-5-phosphate group from 5-phospho-alpha-D-ribose 1- diphosphate (PRPP) to the N9 position of the 6-oxopurines guanine and xanthine to form the corresponding ribonucleotides GMP (guanosine 5'- monophosphate) and XMP (xanthosine 5'-monophosphate), with the release of PPi. To a lesser extent, also acts on hypoxanthine (PubMed:9100006, PubMed:3886014). Does not ribophosphorylate adenine (PubMed:3886014). From Esch
   4307..4642    +  CDS            gpt (fragment): XGPT_ECOLI - Also known as gpp, gxu. Experimental evidence at protein level: Swiss-Prot protein existence level 1. Purine salvage pathway enzyme that catalyzes the transfer of the ribosyl-5-phosphate group from 5-phospho-alpha-D-ribose 1- diphosphate (PRPP) to the N9 position of the 6-oxopurines guanine and xanthine to form the corresponding ribonucleotides GMP (guanosine 5'- monophosphate) and XMP (xanthosine 5'-monophosphate), with the release of PPi. To a lesser extent, also acts on hypoxanthine (PubMed:9100006, PubMed:3886014). Does not ribophosphorylate adenine (PubMed:3886014). From Esch
   4737..5042    +  CDS            frsA (fragment): FRSA_ECOLI - Also known as yafA. Experimental evidence at protein level: Swiss-Prot protein existence level 1. Catalyzes the hydrolysis of esters (PubMed:15808744). Displays esterase activity toward pNP-butyrate (PubMed:15808744). May stimulate mixed-acid fermentation by acting as a fermentation/respiration switch that down-regulates respiration and up- regulates fermentation rates (PubMed:15169777). From Escherichia coli (strain K12).
   5046..5120    +  CDS            small t antigen (fragment): SV40 (simian virus 40) small t antigen
   5122..5187    +  intron         small t intron: SV40 (simian virus 40) small t antigen intron
   5317..5337    +  CDS            SV40 NLS: nuclear localization signal of SV40 (simian virus 40) large T antigen
   5656..5739    +  CDS            large T antigen (fragment): large T antigen from SV40 (simian virus 40)
   5762..5896    +  polyA_signal   SV40 poly(A) signal: SV40 polyadenylation signal
   6063..6392    +  CDS            nef (fragment): NEF_HV1BR - Experimental evidence at protein level: Swiss-Prot protein existence level 1. Extracellular Nef protein targets CD4(+) T-lymphocytes for apoptosis by interacting with CXCR4 surface receptors (PubMed:14990729). From Human immunodeficiency virus type 1 group M subtype B (isolate BRU/LAI) (HIV-1).
   6440..6697    +  LTR            5' LTR (truncated): truncated 5' long terminal repeat (LTR) from HIV-1
   6744..6869    +  misc_feature   HIV-1 Ψ: packaging signal of human immunodeficiency virus type 1
   6853..7216    +  CDS            HIV-1 gag (fragment): gag protein from human immunodeficiency virus 1; gag
   7362..7595    +  misc_feature   RRE: The Rev response element (RRE) of HIV-1 allows for Rev-dependent mRNA export from the nucleus to the cytoplasm.
   7972..8072    +  CDS            Rev (fragment): human immunodeficiency virus 1 (HIV-1) Rev protein; rev; enhances nuclear export of unspliced and incompletely spliced viral mRNAs
   8117..8234    +  misc_feature   cPPT/CTS: central polypurine tract and central termination sequence of HIV-1
   8293..8596    +  enhancer       CMV enhancer: human cytomegalovirus immediate early enhancer
   8597..8800    +  promoter       CMV promoter: human cytomegalovirus (CMV) immediate early promoter
   8895..13277   +  CDS            ATP10B: AT10B_HUMAN - Also known as ATPVB, KIAA0715. Experimental evidence at protein level: Swiss-Prot protein existence level 1. Catalytic component of a P4-ATPase flippase complex, which catalyzes the hydrolysis of ATP coupled to the transport of glucosylceramide (GlcCer) from the outer to the inner leaflet of lysosome membranes. Plays an important role in the maintenance of lysosome membrane integrity and function in cortical neurons. From Homo sapiens (Human).
  13441..13903   +  misc_feature   IRES: internal ribosome entry site (IRES) of the encephalomyocarditis virus (EMCV)
  13911..14507   +  CDS            PuroR: puromycin N-acetyltransferase; pac from Streptomyces alboniger; confers resistance to puromycin
  14527..15115   +  misc_feature   WPRE: woodchuck hepatitis virus posttranscriptional regulatory element
  15136..15240   +  CDS            nef (fragment): NEF_HV1LA - Experimental evidence at protein level: Swiss-Prot protein existence level 1. Extracellular Nef protein targets CD4(+) T-lymphocytes for apoptosis by interacting with CXCR4 surface receptors. From Human immunodeficiency virus type 1 group M subtype B (isolate Lai) (HIV-1).
  15285..15465   +  LTR            5' LTR (truncated): truncated 5' long terminal repeat (LTR) from HIV-1
