[The description below was written by a language model from this plasmid's Addgene catalogue record and pLannotate feature annotations shown in this document.]
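Description:
pLenti HsATP10B_G671R/N865K is an HIV-1-based lentiviral transfer plasmid of about 15.8 kb, used to produce lentiviral vectors that express a double-mutant form of human ATP10B. It is propagated in E. coli through a ColE1/pUC-type origin with ampicillin selection (AmpR under its own bla promoter). The large backbone also carries remnants of older vector lineages outside the viral region: pBR322-derived tet, bom and rop fragments, and an SV40 promoter–gpt–SV40 small t intron/poly(A) cassette in which gpt is annotated only as fragments. These appear to be historical carry-over rather than functional parts of the payload.

The vector genome is bounded by two HIV-1 LTR sequences, both annotated as truncated. It contains the Ψ packaging signal with adjoining gag sequence, the Rev response element for Rev-dependent nuclear export of the genomic RNA, and the cPPT/CTS, which aids nuclear import and transduction. Viral structural and envelope functions are absent and must be supplied in trans by separate packaging plasmids.

Internally, the CMV enhancer/promoter drives the roughly 4.4 kb ATP10B coding sequence, cloned between NheI and XhoI and carrying the G671R and N865K substitutions. ATP10B is the catalytic subunit of a P4-ATPase lipid flippase that transports glucosylceramide across lysosomal membranes. An EMCV IRES follows and allows puromycin N-acetyltransferase to be translated from the same transcript, so puromycin selection enriches for transduced cells expressing the transgene. A WPRE downstream enhances transcript stability and expression. No epitope tag or fluorescent reporter is annotated.

The depositor and sequencing-derived records give the same feature map and differ by a single nucleotide in length. The construct serves to generate stable cell lines expressing this ATP10B variant, in the context of work on flippase-mediated lipid uptake. The record does not state the functional consequence of the mutations.
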