Addgene plasmid #204478: pLenti HsATP10B_G671R/N865K
Purpose: transfer plasmid for lentiviral vector production expressing Hs ATP10B G671R/N865K mutants
Depositing lab: Veerle Baekelandt. Depositing organization: Katholieke Universiteit Leuven. Publication: The lipid flippase ATP10B enables cellular lipid uptake under stress conditions. Wouters R, Beletchi I, Van den Haute C, Baekelandt V, Martin S, Eggermont J, Vangheluwe P. Biochim Biophys Acta Mol Cell Res. 2024 Feb;1871(2):119652. doi: 10.1016/j.bbamcr.2023.119652. Epub 2023 Dec 11. PubMed 38086447.
Backbone
  Vector backbone: lentiviral transferplasmid
  Backbone manufacturer: Didier Trono
  Backbone size w/o insert (bp): 11402
  Total vector size (bp): 15803
  Vector type: Lentiviral
  Selectable markers: Puromycin
Growth in bacteria
  Bacterial resistance: Ampicillin, 100 μg/mL
  Growth temperature: 37°C
  Growth strain: NEB Stable
  Copy number: Unknown
Gene/Insert
  Gene/Insert name: ATP10B
  Species: H. sapiens (human)
  Insert size (bp): 4386
  Mutation: G671R / N865K
  Entrez Gene: ATP10B (a.k.a. ATPVB)
  Promoter: CMV
  Cloning method: Restriction Enzyme; 5′ cloning site NheI (not destroyed); 3′ cloning site XhoI (not destroyed)
  Sequencing primers: 5′ CGCAAATGGGCGGTAGGCGTG; 3′ CAGACCTTGCATTCCTTTGG
Terms and licenses: Academic/Nonprofit Terms; Industry Terms: Not Available to Industry
Depositor comments: Please visit https://doi.org/10.1101/2023.06.01.543059 for bioRxiv preprint.
How to cite: pLenti HsATP10B_G671R/N865K was a gift from Veerle Baekelandt (Addgene plasmid # 204478 ; http://n2t.net/addgene:204478 ; RRID:Addgene_204478)
